Addgene plasmid #166149: pDEST17-His10-Smt3-DDX5(kf)-SNAP
Purpose: Expression of N. furzeri DDX5 in E. coli
Depositing lab: Daniel Jarosz. Depositing organization: Stanford University. Publication: Identification of protein aggregates in the aging vertebrate brain with prion-like and phase-separation properties. Harel I, Chen YR, Ziv I, Singh PP, Heinzer D, Navarro Negredo P, Goshtchevsky U, Wang W, Astre G, Moses E, McKay A, Machado BE, Hebestreit K, Yin S, Sanchez Alvarado A, Jarosz DF, Brunet A. Cell Rep. 2024 Jun 25;43(6):112787. doi: 10.1016/j.celrep.2023.112787. Epub 2024 May 28. PubMed 38810650.
Backbone
  Vector backbone: pDEST17
  Vector type: Bacterial Expression
Growth in bacteria
  Bacterial resistance: Chloramphenicol and Ampicillin, 25 & 100 μg/mL
  Growth temperature: 37°C
  Growth strain: LOBSTR-BL21(DE3)-RIL
  Copy number: High Copy
Gene/Insert
  Gene/Insert name: DDX5
  Species: N. furzeri
  Promoter: T7
  Tag / fusion protein: His10-Smt3 (N terminal on backbone); SNAP (C terminal on backbone)
  Cloning method: Gateway Cloning
Terms and licenses: Academic/Nonprofit Terms; Industry Terms: Not Available to Industry
Depositor comments: Please visit https://doi.org/10.1101/2022.02.26.482115 for bioRxiv preprint. Also see Chen and Harel et al. 2024 (https://doi.org/10.1016/j.devcel.2024.04.014)
How to cite: pDEST17-His10-Smt3-DDX5(kf)-SNAP was a gift from Daniel Jarosz (Addgene plasmid # 166149 ; http://n2t.net/addgene:166149 ; RRID:Addgene_166149)
