[The description below was written by a language model from this plasmid's Addgene catalogue record and pLannotate feature annotations shown in this document.]
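Description:
pDEST17-His10-Smt3-DDX5(kf)-SNAP is a bacterial expression plasmid of about 7.6 kb, built on a modified pDEST17 Gateway destination backbone, for producing the DDX5 DEAD-box RNA helicase of the killifish Nothobranchius furzeri in E. coli. It replicates from a ColE1/pMB1-type origin accompanied by the pBR322 bom region and the rop gene. The catalogue lists it as high copy, although rop normally moderates copy number. The only intact plasmid-borne marker annotated is the β-lactamase gene (ampicillin resistance); the tetracycline resistance gene is present only as fragments. No chloramphenicol marker appears in the feature table, so the chloramphenicol listed in the catalogue most likely reflects the helper plasmid of the recommended LOBSTR-BL21(DE3)-RIL strain. That strain also supplies the T7 RNA polymerase needed for expression.

The expression cassette runs from a T7 promoter and T7 gene 10 ribosome binding site to a T7 terminator. It encodes an N-terminal polyhistidine tag (His10 per the record, detected as a shorter His run by the annotation software) followed by yeast Smt3 (SUMO), which aids solubility and can be removed by SUMO protease. The DDX5 coding sequence sits between attB1 and attB2 sites left by Gateway recombination; the annotation tool identified it by similarity to human DDX5, but the record gives the species as N. furzeri. Downstream of attB2 are a partial FLAG-like match and a C-terminal SNAP-tag, which reacts covalently with benzylguanine substrates for fluorescent labelling. The design suits affinity purification of labelled recombinant DDX5, and the associated publication concerns protein aggregation, prion-like behaviour and phase separation in the aging vertebrate brain. The depositor and sequencing-derived records differ by only three nucleotides and share the same feature layout.
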