Features (pLannotate 1.2.2; 20 found; start..end, strand, type, name):
     21..39      +  promoter       T7 promoter: promoter for bacteriophage T7 RNA polymerase
     71..93      +  RBS            RBS: efficient ribosome binding site from bacteriophage T7 gene 10 (Olins and Rangwala, 1989)
    113..133     +  CDS            7xHis: 6xHis affinity tag
    179..471     +  CDS            SUMO (fragment): cleavable ubiquitin-like protein tag; S. cerevisiae SMT3 (truncated)
    485..509     +  protein_bind   attB1: mutant version of attB; recombination site for the Gateway® BP reaction BP Clonase™
    527..2353    +  CDS            DDX5: DDX5_HUMAN - Also known as G17P1, HELR, HLR1. Experimental evidence at protein level: Swiss-Prot protein existence level 1. Involved in the alternative regulation of pre-mRNA splicing; its RNA helicase activity is necessary for increasing tau exon 10 inclusion and occurs in a RBM4-dependent manner. Binds to the tau pre- mRNA in the stem-loop region downstream of exon 10. The rate of ATP hydrolysis is highly stimulated by single-stranded RNA. Involved in transcriptional regulation; the function is independent of the RNA helicase activity. Transcriptional coactivator for androgen receptor AR but
   2430..2454    -  protein_bind   attB2: mutant version of attB; recombination site for the Gateway® BP reaction BP Clonase™
   2459..2479    +  CDS            FLAG (fragment): FLAG® epitope tag, followed by an enterokinase cleavage site
   2498..3043    +  CDS            SNAP-tag®: human O6-alkylguanine-DNA-alkyltransferase variant that forms covalent bonds with benzylguanine derivatives optimized for bacterial expression
   3068..3117    +  CDS            SET1 (fragment): solubility-enhancement tag derived from T7 phage gene 10B
   3125..3172    +  terminator     T7 terminator: transcription terminator for bacteriophage T7 RNA polymerase
   3198..3490    -  CDS            TcR (fragment): tetracycline efflux protein; tet; confers resistance to tetracycline
   3538..3566    -  promoter       tet promoter: E. coli promoter for tetracycline efflux protein gene
   3679..3783    +  promoter       AmpR promoter: bla
   3784..4644    +  CDS            AmpR: β-lactamase; bla; confers resistance to ampicillin, carbenicillin, and related antibiotics
   4815..5403    +  rep_origin     ori: high-copy-number ColE1/pMB1/pBR322/pUC origin of replication
   5589..5731    -  misc_feature   bom: basis of mobility region from pBR322
   5833..6024    -  CDS            rop: Rop protein, which maintains plasmids at low copy number; rop
   6041..6421    +  CDS            YPB1_ECOLX: Protein predicted: Swiss-Prot protein existence level 4. From Escherichia coli.
   6663..7567    -  CDS            TcR (fragment): tetracycline efflux protein; tet; confers resistance to tetracycline
>Addgene plasmid #166149 | pDEST17-His10-Smt3-DDX5(kf)-SNAP | depositor full sequence | sequence record 322698 | Full Sequence
AGATCTCGATCCCGCGAAATTAATACGACTCACTATAGGGAGACCACAACGGTTTCCCTCTAGAAATAAT
TTTGTTTAACTTTAAGAAGGAGATATACATATGTCGTACTACCATCACCATCACCATCACCATCATCATC
ACAGCAGCGGCCATATCGAAGGTCGTCATATGGCTAGCATGTCGGACTCAGAAGTCAATCAAGAAGCTAA
GCCAGAGGTCAAGCCAGAAGTCAAGCCTGAGACTCACATCAATTTAAAGGTGTCCGATGGATCTTCAGAG
ATCTTCTTCAAGATCAAAAAGACCACTCCTTTAAGAAGGCTGATGGAAGCGTTCGCTAAAAGACAGGGTA
AGGAAATGGACTCCTTAAGATTCTTGTACGACGGTATTAGAATTCAAGCTGATCAGACCCCTGAAGATTT
GGACATGGAGGATAACGATATTATTGAGGCTCACAGAGAACAGATTGGTGGATCCCTCGAATCAACAAGT
TTGTACAAAAAAGCAGGCTTCGAAGGAGATAACAAAATGCCTGGATTTGCAGACAGAGACCGCGGCAGAG
ATAGAGGGTATGGGGGTGGCCCCCCTCGGTTTGGTGGCGGTGGGGGAGGAGGCGGCAACAGAGGAGGACC
TCTGCTGGGAAAGTTTGGAAACCCTGGTGAGAGGCTGCGCAAGAAGCACTGGAACCTTGATGAACTACCA
AAATTTCAAAAGAATTTCTACCAGGAACACCCAGATGTCACACACAGACCACTGCAGGAGGTTGACCAGT
ACCGCAGAAACAAAGAAGTTACAGTTAAAGGCAGAGATTGTCCCAAACCGATTGTAAAATTCCATGAAGC
TGCTTTTCCCAACTACGTCATGGATGTCATTGTCAAACAGAACTGGACTGAACCAACTCCGATCCAGTCT
CAGGGGTGGCCCATTGTCCTGAGTGGAAAAGACATGGTCGGCATCGCTCAAACGGGGTCTGGGAAGACTT
TGGCATATCTTCTGCCTGCAGTCGTTCACATCCAACATCAGCCCTTCTTGGAGCACGGAGACGGGCCTAT
TTGCTTGGTGCTGGCACCAACCCGTGAGCTGGCTCAGCAGGTGCAACAGGTGGCTGCTGAGTACGGCAGG
GCCTCCCGTCTCAAGAGTACATGCATCTATGGTGGTGCTCCCAAAGGACCACAAATCCGGGACCTTGAGA
GGGGTGTTGAGATTTGCATCGCCACCCCAGGTCGCCTCATTGATTTCCTGGAATGTGGTAAAACTAATTT
GCGTCGTTGCACCTATCTAGTGCTGGATGAAGCTGACCGCATGCTGGACATGGGCTTTGAACCTCAGATC
CGCAAGATAGTGGATCAAATACGGCCAGACCGTCAGACTCTGATGTGGAGTGCCACCTGGCCTAAAGAAG
TTCGTCAGCTGGCTGAGGACTTCTTGAAGGATTACGTCCAGATCAACATTGGCGCCCTGCAGCTCAGCGC
CAATCATAACATCCTGCAAATAGTAGATGTTTGCAATGACTTAGAAAAGGAAGACAAACTGATTCGGTTG
CTGGAGGAGATCATGAGTGAAAAGGAAAACAAGACCATCATTTTTGTGGAGACCAAAAGGCGTTGTGATG
AGCTCACCAGGAGGATGAGAAGAGACGGATGGCCTGCAATGGGAATCCATGGAGATAAGAGCCAGCAGGA
GAGGGACTGGGTCCTTAACGAGTTCAGATTTGGCAAAGCTCCGATTCTCATTGCTACAGACGTGGCCTCC
CGGGGCTTAGATGTGGAGGATGTGAAATTTGTCATCAATTATGACTACCCTAACTCCTCTGAGGATTATA
TCCACCGCATTGGACGCACAGCCCGAAGTCAAAAAACGGGCACGGCCTACACCTTCTTCACCCCCAACAA
CATGAAACAGGCAGGTGACCTGATCTCTGTGCTCCGTGAAGCCAACCAGGCCATCAACCCCAAACTGATC
CAGATGGCTGAGGACAGAGGAGGTCGCGGTAGGGGGGGAAGAGGTGGCTACAAGGATGACCGTCGCGATA
GGTATTCTGGGGGTGGGAGGAGTAATTTTGGCGGTAGTGGCTTTAGAGACAGGGACCATGACAGAGGTTT
CGGCAATGGGCCGAAGACCACATTTGGTGGCAGCAAGGCCCAAAATAGTGGCAATTATGGTGGCAACAGT
GGTAACTCTTGTGGTAGCTATGGCAACAATAACTACAACAACAGTAATGGACAGGGTAGTTTTAGTGGTC
CACCTAACCAAGGTGGCTTTGGGAACCAGGGCTTCCAAGCCCCTCCTCAATTTGGTGGCATGCAGAGGGC
TGCACAGAATGGTGTTAATCATCCACCATTTCCTTTTAACGCTCAGCCACCCCCGCCACAGAACCAGCAG
CCCCCTCCACCAATGGTGCCCTACCCAATTCCACCACCGTTTCCACAAGACCCAGCTTTCTTGTACAAAG
TGGTTGACTACAAGGATGACGATGACAAGCTTACCGGTGAGTTCGCTATGGACAAAGATTGCGAAATGAA
ACGTACCACCCTGGATAGCCCGCTGGGCAAACTGGAACTGAGCGGCTGCGAACAGGGCCTGCATGAAATT
AAACTGCTGGGTAAAGGCACCAGCGCGGCCGATGCGGTTGAAGTTCCGGCCCCGGCCGCCGTGCTGGGTG
GTCCGGAACCGCTGATGCAGGCGACCGCGTGGCTGAACGCGTATTTTCATCAGCCGGAAGCGATTGAAGA
ATTTCCGGTTCCGGCGCTGCATCATCCGGTGTTTCAGCAGGAGAGCTTTACCCGTCAGGTGCTGTGGAAA
CTGCTGAAAGTGGTTAAATTTGGCGAAGTGATTAGCTATCAGCAGCTGGCGGCCCTGGCGGGTAATCCGG
CGGCCACCGCCGCCGTTAAAACCGCGCTGAGCGGTAACCCGGTGCCGATTCTGATTCCGTGCCATCGTGT
GGTTAGCTCTAGCGGTGCGGTTGGCGGTTATGAAGGTGGTCTGGCGGTGAAAGAGTGGCTGCTGGCCCAT
GAAGGTCATCGTCTGGGTAAACCGGGTCTGGGACCTGCAGGCTGATAAGGATTCGAGGCTGCTAACAAAG
CCCGAAAGGAAGCTGAGTTGGCTGCTGCCACCGCTGAGCAATAACTAGCATAACCCCTTGGGGCCTCTAA
ACGGGTCTTGAGGGGTTTTTTGCTGAAAGGAGGAACTATATCCGGATATCCACAGGACGGGTGTGGTCGC
CATGATCGCGTAGTCGATAGTGGCTCCAAGTAGCGAAGCGAGCAGGACTGGGCGGCGGCCAAAGCGGTCG
GACAGTGCTCCGAGAACGGGTGCGCATAGAAATTGCATCAACGCATATAGCGCTAGCAGCACGCCATAGT
GACTGGCGATGCTGTCGGAATGGACGATATCCCGCAAGAGGCCCGGCAGTACCGGCATAACCAAGCCTAT
GCCTACAGCATCCAGGGTGACGGTGCCGAGGATGACGATGAGCGCATTGTTAGATTTCATACACGGTGCC
TGACTGCGTTAGCAATTTAACTGTGATAAACTACCGCATTAAAGCTTATCGATGATAAGCTGTCAAACAT
GAGAATTCTTGAAGACGAAAGGGCCTCGTGATACGCCTATTTTTATAGGTTAATGTCATGATAATAATGG
TTTCTTAGACGTCAGGTGGCACTTTTCGGGGAAATGTGCGCGGAACCCCTATTTGTTTATTTTTCTAAAT
ACATTCAAATATGTATCCGCTCATGAGACAATAACCCTGATAAATGCTTCAATAATATTGAAAAAGGAAG
AGTATGAGTATTCAACATTTCCGTGTCGCCCTTATTCCCTTTTTTGCGGCATTTTGCCTTCCTGTTTTTG
CTCACCCAGAAACGCTGGTGAAAGTAAAAGATGCTGAAGATCAGTTGGGTGCACGAGTGGGTTACATCGA
ACTGGATCTCAACAGCGGTAAGATCCTTGAGAGTTTTCGCCCCGAAGAACGTTTTCCAATGATGAGCACT
TTTAAAGTTCTGCTATGTGGCGCGGTATTATCCCGTGTTGACGCCGGGCAAGAGCAACTCGGTCGCCGCA
TACACTATTCTCAGAATGACTTGGTTGAGTACTCACCAGTCACAGAAAAGCATCTTACGGATGGCATGAC
AGTAAGAGAATTATGCAGTGCTGCCATAACCATGAGTGATAACACTGCGGCCAACTTACTTCTGACAACG
ATCGGAGGACCGAAGGAGCTAACCGCTTTTTTGCACAACATGGGGGATCATGTAACTCGCCTTGATCGTT
GGGAACCGGAGCTGAATGAAGCCATACCAAACGACGAGCGTGACACCACGATGCCTGCAGCAATGGCAAC
AACGTTGCGCAAACTATTAACTGGCGAACTACTTACTCTAGCTTCCCGGCAACAATTAATAGACTGGATG
GAGGCGGATAAAGTTGCAGGACCACTTCTGCGCTCGGCCCTTCCGGCTGGCTGGTTTATTGCTGATAAAT
CTGGAGCCGGTGAGCGTGGGTCTCGCGGTATCATTGCAGCACTGGGGCCAGATGGTAAGCCCTCCCGTAT
CGTAGTTATCTACACGACGGGGAGTCAGGCAACTATGGATGAACGAAATAGACAGATCGCTGAGATAGGT
GCCTCACTGATTAAGCATTGGTAACTGTCAGACCAAGTTTACTCATATATACTTTAGATTGATTTAAAAC
TTCATTTTTAATTTAAAAGGATCTAGGTGAAGATCCTTTTTGATAATCTCATGACCAAAATCCCTTAACG
TGAGTTTTCGTTCCACTGAGCGTCAGACCCCGTAGAAAAGATCAAAGGATCTTCTTGAGATCCTTTTTTT
CTGCGCGTAATCTGCTGCTTGCAAACAAAAAAACCACCGCTACCAGCGGTGGTTTGTTTGCCGGATCAAG
AGCTACCAACTCTTTTTCCGAAGGTAACTGGCTTCAGCAGAGCGCAGATACCAAATACTGTCCTTCTAGT
GTAGCCGTAGTTAGGCCACCACTTCAAGAACTCTGTAGCACCGCCTACATACCTCGCTCTGCTAATCCTG
TTACCAGTGGCTGCTGCCAGTGGCGATAAGTCGTGTCTTACCGGGTTGGACTCAAGACGATAGTTACCGG
ATAAGGCGCAGCGGTCGGGCTGAACGGGGGGTTCGTGCACACAGCCCAGCTTGGAGCGAACGACCTACAC
CGAACTGAGATACCTACAGCGTGAGCTATGAGAAAGCGCCACGCTTCCCGAAGGGAGAAAGGCGGACAGG
TATCCGGTAAGCGGCAGGGTCGGAACAGGAGAGCGCACGAGGGAGCTTCCAGGGGGAAACGCCTGGTATC
TTTATAGTCCTGTCGGGTTTCGCCACCTCTGACTTGAGCGTCGATTTTTGTGATGCTCGTCAGGGGGGCG
GAGCCTATGGAAAAACGCCAGCAACGCGGCCTTTTTACGGTTCCTGGCCTTTTGCTGGCCTTTTGCTCAC
ATGTTCTTTCCTGCGTTATCCCCTGATTCTGTGGATAACCGTATTACCGCCTTTGAGTGAGCTGATACCG
CTCGCCGCAGCCGAACGACCGAGCGCAGCGAGTCAGTGAGCGAGGAAGCGGAAGAGCGCCTGATGCGGTA
TTTTCTCCTTACGCATCTGTGCGGTATTTCACACCGCATATATGGTGCACTCTCAGTACAATCTGCTCTG
ATGCCGCATAGTTAAGCCAGTATACACTCCGCTATCGCTACGTGACTGGGTCATGGCTGCGCCCCGACAC
CCGCCAACACCCGCTGACGCGCCCTGACGGGCTTGTCTGCTCCCGGCATCCGCTTACAGACAAGCTGTGA
CCGTCTCCGGGAGCTGCATGTGTCAGAGGTTTTCACCGTCATCACCGAAACGCGCGAGGCAGCTGCGGTA
AAGCTCATCAGCGTGGTCGTGAAGCGATTCACAGATGTCTGCCTGTTCATCCGCGTCCAGCTCGTTGAGT
TTCTCCAGAAGCGTTAATGTCTGGCTTCTGATAAAGCGGGCCATGTTAAGGGCGGTTTTTTCCTGTTTGG
TCACTGATGCCTCCGTGTAAGGGGGATTTCTGTTCATGGGGGTAATGATACCGATGAAACGAGAGAGGAT
GCTCACGATACGGGTTACTGATGATGAACATGCCCGGTTACTGGAACGTTGTGAGGGTAAACAACTGGCG
GTATGGATGCGGCGGGACCAGAGAAAAATCACTCAGGGTCAATGCCAGCGCTTCGTTAATACAGATGTAG
GTGTTCCACAGGGTAGCCAGCAGCATCCTGCGATGCAGATCCGGAACATAATGGTGCAGGGCGCTGACTT
CCGCGTTTCCAGACTTTACGAAACACGGAAACCGAAGACCATTCATGTTGTTGCTCAGGTCGCAGACGTT
TTGCAGCAGCAGTCGCTTCACGTTCGCTCGCGTATCGGTGATTCATTCTGCTAACCAGTAAGGCAACCCC
GCCAGCCTAGCCGGGTCCTCAACGACAGGAGCACGATCATGCGCACCCGTGGCCAGGACCCAACGCTGCC
CGAGATGCGCCGCGTGCGGCTGCTGGAGATGGCGGACGCGATGGATATGTTCTGCCAAGGGTTGGTTTGC
GCATTCACAGTTCTCCGCAAGAATTGATTGGCTCCAATTCTTGGAGTGGTGAATCCGTTAGCGAGGTGCC
GCCGGCTTCCATTCAGGTCGAGGTGGCCCGGCTCCATGCACCGCGACGCAACGCGGGGAGGCAGACAAGG
TATAGGGCGGCGCCTACAATCCATGCCAACCCGTTCCATGTGCTCGCCGAGGCGGCATAAATCGCCGTGA
CGATCAGCGGTCCAGTGATCGAAGTTAGGCTGGTAAGAGCCGCGAGCGATCCTTGAAGCTGTCCCTGATG
GTCGTCATCTACCTGCCTGGACAGCATGGCCTGCAACGCGGGCATCCCGATGCCGCCGGAAGCGAGAAGA
ATCATAATGGGGAAGGCCATCCAGCCTCGCGTCGCGAACGCCAGCAAGACGTAGCCCAGCGCGTCGGCCG
CCATGCCGGCGATAATGGCCTGCTTCTCGCCGAAACGTTTGGTGGCGGGACCAGTGACGAAGGCTTGAGC
GAGGGCGTGCAAGATTCCGAATACCGCAAGCGACAGGCCGATCATCGTCGCGCTCCAGCGAAAGCGGTCC
TCGCCGAAAATGACCCAGAGCGCTGCCGGCACCTGTCCTACGAGTTGCATGATAAAGAAGACAGTCATAA
GTGCGGCGACGATAGTCATGCCCCGCGCCCACCGGAAGGAGCTGACTGGGTTGAAGGCTCTCAAGGGCAT
CGGTCGATCGACGCTCTCCCTTATGCGACTCCTGCATTAGGAAGCAGCCCAGTAGTAGGTTGAGGCCGTT
GAGCACCGCCGCCGCAAGGAATGGTGCATGCAAGGAGATGGCGCCCAACAGTCCCCCGGCCACGGGGCCT
GCCACCATACCCACGCCGAAACAAGCGCTCATGAGCCCGAAGTGGCGAGCCCGATCTTCCCCATCGGTGA
TGTCGGCGATATAGGCGCCAGCAACCGCACCTGTGGCGCCGGTGATGCCGGCCACGATGCGTCCGGCGTA
GAGGATCG
