Features (pLannotate 1.2.2; 20 found; start..end, strand, type, name):
     21..39      +  promoter       T7 promoter: promoter for bacteriophage T7 RNA polymerase
     71..93      +  RBS            RBS: efficient ribosome binding site from bacteriophage T7 gene 10 (Olins and Rangwala, 1989)
    113..133     +  CDS            7xHis: 6xHis affinity tag
    179..471     +  CDS            SUMO (fragment): cleavable ubiquitin-like protein tag; S. cerevisiae SMT3 (truncated)
    485..509     +  protein_bind   attB1: mutant version of attB; recombination site for the Gateway® BP reaction BP Clonase™
    527..2353    +  CDS            DDX5: DDX5_HUMAN - Also known as G17P1, HELR, HLR1. Experimental evidence at protein level: Swiss-Prot protein existence level 1. Involved in the alternative regulation of pre-mRNA splicing; its RNA helicase activity is necessary for increasing tau exon 10 inclusion and occurs in a RBM4-dependent manner. Binds to the tau pre- mRNA in the stem-loop region downstream of exon 10. The rate of ATP hydrolysis is highly stimulated by single-stranded RNA. Involved in transcriptional regulation; the function is independent of the RNA helicase activity. Transcriptional coactivator for androgen receptor AR but
   2430..2454    -  protein_bind   attB2: mutant version of attB; recombination site for the Gateway® BP reaction BP Clonase™
   2459..2479    +  CDS            FLAG (fragment): FLAG® epitope tag, followed by an enterokinase cleavage site
   2498..3043    +  CDS            SNAP-tag®: human O6-alkylguanine-DNA-alkyltransferase variant that forms covalent bonds with benzylguanine derivatives optimized for bacterial expression
   3068..3117    +  CDS            SET1 (fragment): solubility-enhancement tag derived from T7 phage gene 10B
   3125..3172    +  terminator     T7 terminator: transcription terminator for bacteriophage T7 RNA polymerase
   3198..3490    -  CDS            TcR (fragment): tetracycline efflux protein; tet; confers resistance to tetracycline
   3538..3566    -  promoter       tet promoter: E. coli promoter for tetracycline efflux protein gene
   3679..3783    +  promoter       AmpR promoter: bla
   3784..4644    +  CDS            AmpR: β-lactamase; bla; confers resistance to ampicillin, carbenicillin, and related antibiotics
   4815..5403    +  rep_origin     ori: high-copy-number ColE1/pMB1/pBR322/pUC origin of replication
   5589..5728    -  misc_feature   bom: basis of mobility region from pBR322
   5830..6021    -  CDS            rop: Rop protein, which maintains plasmids at low copy number; rop
   6038..6418    +  CDS            YPB1_ECOLX: Protein predicted: Swiss-Prot protein existence level 4. From Escherichia coli.
   6660..7564    -  CDS            TcR (fragment): tetracycline efflux protein; tet; confers resistance to tetracycline
>Addgene plasmid #166149 | pDEST17-His10-Smt3-DDX5(kf)-SNAP | addgene full sequence | sequence record 329854 | Addgene NGS Result
AGATCTCGATCCCGCGAAATTAATACGACTCACTATAGGGAGACCACAACGGTTTCCCTCTAGAAATAAT
TTTGTTTAACTTTAAGAAGGAGATATACATATGTCGTACTACCATCACCATCACCATCACCATCATCATC
ACAGCAGCGGCCATATCGAAGGTCGTCATATGGCTAGCATGTCGGACTCAGAAGTCAATCAAGAAGCTAA
GCCAGAGGTCAAGCCAGAAGTCAAGCCTGAGACTCACATCAATTTAAAGGTGTCCGATGGATCTTCAGAG
ATCTTCTTCAAGATCAAAAAGACCACTCCTTTAAGAAGGCTGATGGAAGCGTTCGCTAAAAGACAGGGTA
AGGAAATGGACTCCTTAAGATTCTTGTACGACGGTATTAGAATTCAAGCTGATCAGACCCCTGAAGATTT
GGACATGGAGGATAACGATATTATTGAGGCTCACAGAGAACAGATTGGTGGATCCCTCGAATCAACAAGT
TTGTACAAAAAAGCAGGCTTCGAAGGAGATAACAAAATGCCTGGATTTGCAGACAGAGACCGCGGCAGAG
ATAGAGGGTATGGGGGTGGCCCCCCTCGGTTTGGTGGCGGTGGGGGAGGAGGCGGCAACAGAGGAGGACC
TCTGCTGGGAAAGTTTGGAAACCCTGGTGAGAGGCTGCGCAAGAAGCACTGGAACCTTGATGAACTACCA
AAATTTCAAAAGAATTTCTACCAGGAACACCCAGATGTCACACACAGACCACTGCAGGAGGTTGACCAGT
ACCGCAGAAACAAAGAAGTTACAGTTAAAGGCAGAGATTGTCCCAAACCGATTGTAAAATTCCATGAAGC
TGCTTTTCCCAACTACGTCATGGATGTCATTGTCAAACAGAACTGGACTGAACCAACTCCGATCCAGTCT
CAGGGGTGGCCCATTGTCCTGAGTGGAAAAGACATGGTCGGCATCGCTCAAACGGGGTCTGGGAAGACTT
TGGCATATCTTCTGCCTGCAGTCGTTCACATCCAACATCAGCCCTTCTTGGAGCACGGAGACGGGCCTAT
TTGCTTGGTGCTGGCACCAACCCGTGAGCTGGCTCAGCAGGTGCAACAGGTGGCTGCTGAGTACGGCAGG
GCCTCCCGTCTCAAGAGTACATGCATCTATGGTGGTGCTCCCAAAGGACCACAAATCCGGGACCTTGAGA
GGGGTGTTGAGATTTGCATCGCCACCCCAGGTCGCCTCATTGATTTCCTGGAATGTGGTAAAACTAATTT
GCGTCGTTGCACCTATCTAGTGCTGGATGAAGCTGACCGCATGCTGGACATGGGCTTTGAACCTCAGATC
CGCAAGATAGTGGATCAAATACGGCCAGACCGTCAGACTCTGATGTGGAGTGCCACCTGGCCTAAAGAAG
TTCGTCAGCTGGCTGAGGACTTCTTGAAGGATTACGTCCAGATCAACATTGGCGCCCTGCAGCTCAGCGC
CAATCATAACATCCTGCAAATAGTAGATGTTTGCAATGACTTAGAAAAGGAAGACAAACTGATTCGGTTG
CTGGAGGAGATCATGAGTGAAAAGGAAAACAAGACCATCATTTTTGTGGAGACCAAAAGGCGTTGTGATG
AGCTCACCAGGAGGATGAGAAGAGACGGATGGCCTGCAATGGGAATCCATGGAGATAAGAGCCAGCAGGA
GAGGGACTGGGTCCTTAACGAGTTCAGATTTGGCAAAGCTCCGATTCTCATTGCTACAGACGTGGCCTCC
CGGGGCTTAGATGTGGAGGATGTGAAATTTGTCATCAATTATGACTACCCTAACTCCTCTGAGGATTATA
TCCACCGCATTGGACGCACAGCCCGAAGTCAAAAAACGGGCACGGCCTACACCTTCTTCACCCCCAACAA
CATGAAACAGGCAGGTGACCTGATCTCTGTGCTCCGTGAAGCCAACCAGGCCATCAACCCCAAACTGATC
CAGATGGCTGAGGACAGAGGAGGTCGCGGTAGGGGGGGAAGAGGTGGCTACAAGGATGACCGTCGCGATA
GGTATTCTGGGGGTGGGAGGAGTAATTTTGGCGGTAGTGGCTTTAGAGACAGGGACCATGACAGAGGTTT
CGGCAATGGGCCGAAGACCACATTTGGTGGCAGCAAGGCCCAAAATAGTGGCAATTATGGTGGCAACAGT
GGTAACTCTTGTGGTAGCTATGGCAACAATAACTACAACAACAGTAATGGACAGGGTAGTTTTAGTGGTC
CACCTAACCAAGGTGGCTTTGGGAACCAGGGCTTCCAAGCCCCTCCTCAATTTGGTGGCATGCAGAGGGC
TGCACAGAATGGTGTTAATCATCCACCATTTCCTTTTAACGCTCAGCCACCCCCGCCACAGAACCAGCAG
CCCCCTCCACCAATGGTGCCCTACCCAATTCCACCACCGTTTCCACAAGACCCAGCTTTCTTGTACAAAG
TGGTTGACTACAAGGATGACGATGACAAGCTTACCGGTGAGTTCGCTATGGACAAAGATTGCGAAATGAA
ACGTACCACCCTGGATAGCCCGCTGGGCAAACTGGAACTGAGCGGCTGCGAACAGGGCCTGCATGAAATT
AAACTGCTGGGTAAAGGCACCAGCGCGGCCGATGCGGTTGAAGTTCCGGCCCCGGCCGCCGTGCTGGGTG
GTCCGGAACCGCTGATGCAGGCGACCGCGTGGCTGAACGCGTATTTTCATCAGCCGGAAGCGATTGAAGA
ATTTCCGGTTCCGGCGCTGCATCATCCGGTGTTTCAGCAGGAGAGCTTTACCCGTCAGGTGCTGTGGAAA
CTGCTGAAAGTGGTTAAATTTGGCGAAGTGATTAGCTATCAGCAGCTGGCGGCCCTGGCGGGTAATCCGG
CGGCCACCGCCGCCGTTAAAACCGCGCTGAGCGGTAACCCGGTGCCGATTCTGATTCCGTGCCATCGTGT
GGTTAGCTCTAGCGGTGCGGTTGGCGGTTATGAAGGTGGTCTGGCGGTGAAAGAGTGGCTGCTGGCCCAT
GAAGGTCATCGTCTGGGTAAACCGGGTCTGGGACCTGCAGGCTGATAAGGATTCGAGGCTGCTAACAAAG
CCCGAAAGGAAGCTGAGTTGGCTGCTGCCACCGCTGAGCAATAACTAGCATAACCCCTTGGGGCCTCTAA
ACGGGTCTTGAGGGGTTTTTTGCTGAAAGGAGGAACTATATCCGGATATCCACAGGACGGGTGTGGTCGC
CATGATCGCGTAGTCGATAGTGGCTCCAAGTAGCGAAGCGAGCAGGACTGGGCGGCGGCCAAAGCGGTCG
GACAGTGCTCCGAGAACGGGTGCGCATAGAAATTGCATCAACGCATATAGCGCTAGCAGCACGCCATAGT
GACTGGCGATGCTGTCGGAATGGACGATATCCCGCAAGAGGCCCGGCAGTACCGGCATAACCAAGCCTAT
GCCTACAGCATCCAGGGTGACGGTGCCGAGGATGACGATGAGCGCATTGTTAGATTTCATACACGGTGCC
TGACTGCGTTAGCAATTTAACTGTGATAAACTACCGCATTAAAGCTTATCGATGATAAGCTGTCAAACAT
GAGAATTCTTGAAGACGAAAGGGCCTCGTGATACGCCTATTTTTATAGGTTAATGTCATGATAATAATGG
TTTCTTAGACGTCAGGTGGCACTTTTCGGGGAAATGTGCGCGGAACCCCTATTTGTTTATTTTTCTAAAT
ACATTCAAATATGTATCCGCTCATGAGACAATAACCCTGATAAATGCTTCAATAATATTGAAAAAGGAAG
AGTATGAGTATTCAACATTTCCGTGTCGCCCTTATTCCCTTTTTTGCGGCATTTTGCCTTCCTGTTTTTG
CTCACCCAGAAACGCTGGTGAAAGTAAAAGATGCTGAAGATCAGTTGGGTGCACGAGTGGGTTACATCGA
ACTGGATCTCAACAGCGGTAAGATCCTTGAGAGTTTTCGCCCCGAAGAACGTTTTCCAATGATGAGCACT
TTTAAAGTTCTGCTATGTGGCGCGGTATTATCCCGTGTTGACGCCGGGCAAGAGCAACTCGGTCGCCGCA
TACACTATTCTCAGAATGACTTGGTTGAGTACTCACCAGTCACAGAAAAGCATCTTACGGATGGCATGAC
AGTAAGAGAATTATGCAGTGCTGCCATAACCATGAGTGATAACACTGCGGCCAACTTACTTCTGACAACG
ATCGGAGGACCGAAGGAGCTAACCGCTTTTTTGCACAACATGGGGGATCATGTAACTCGCCTTGATCGTT
GGGAACCGGAGCTGAATGAAGCCATACCAAACGACGAGCGTGACACCACGATGCCTGCAGCAATGGCAAC
AACGTTGCGCAAACTATTAACTGGCGAACTACTTACTCTAGCTTCCCGGCAACAATTAATAGACTGGATG
GAGGCGGATAAAGTTGCAGGACCACTTCTGCGCTCGGCCCTTCCGGCTGGCTGGTTTATTGCTGATAAAT
CTGGAGCCGGTGAGCGTGGGTCTCGCGGTATCATTGCAGCACTGGGGCCAGATGGTAAGCCCTCCCGTAT
CGTAGTTATCTACACGACGGGGAGTCAGGCAACTATGGATGAACGAAATAGACAGATCGCTGAGATAGGT
GCCTCACTGATTAAGCATTGGTAACTGTCAGACCAAGTTTACTCATATATACTTTAGATTGATTTAAAAC
TTCATTTTTAATTTAAAAGGATCTAGGTGAAGATCCTTTTTGATAATCTCATGACCAAAATCCCTTAACG
TGAGTTTTCGTTCCACTGAGCGTCAGACCCCGTAGAAAAGATCAAAGGATCTTCTTGAGATCCTTTTTTT
CTGCGCGTAATCTGCTGCTTGCAAACAAAAAAACCACCGCTACCAGCGGTGGTTTGTTTGCCGGATCAAG
AGCTACCAACTCTTTTTCCGAAGGTAACTGGCTTCAGCAGAGCGCAGATACCAAATACTGTCCTTCTAGT
GTAGCCGTAGTTAGGCCACCACTTCAAGAACTCTGTAGCACCGCCTACATACCTCGCTCTGCTAATCCTG
TTACCAGTGGCTGCTGCCAGTGGCGATAAGTCGTGTCTTACCGGGTTGGACTCAAGACGATAGTTACCGG
ATAAGGCGCAGCGGTCGGGCTGAACGGGGGGTTCGTGCACACAGCCCAGCTTGGAGCGAACGACCTACAC
CGAACTGAGATACCTACAGCGTGAGCTATGAGAAAGCGCCACGCTTCCCGAAGGGAGAAAGGCGGACAGG
TATCCGGTAAGCGGCAGGGTCGGAACAGGAGAGCGCACGAGGGAGCTTCCAGGGGGAAACGCCTGGTATC
TTTATAGTCCTGTCGGGTTTCGCCACCTCTGACTTGAGCGTCGATTTTTGTGATGCTCGTCAGGGGGGCG
GAGCCTATGGAAAAACGCCAGCAACGCGGCCTTTTTACGGTTCCTGGCCTTTTGCTGGCCTTTTGCTCAC
ATGTTCTTTCCTGCGTTATCCCCTGATTCTGTGGATAACCGTATTACCGCCTTTGAGTGAGCTGATACCG
CTCGCCGCAGCCGAACGACCGAGCGCAGCGAGTCAGTGAGCGAGGAAGCGGAAGAGCGCCTGATGCGGTA
TTTTCTCCTTACGCATCTGTGCGGTATTTCACACCGCAATGGTGCACTCTCAGTACAATCTGCTCTGATG
CCGCATAGTTAAGCCAGTATACACTCCGCTATCGCTACGTGACTGGGTCATGGCTGCGCCCCGACACCCG
CCAACACCCGCTGACGCGCCCTGACGGGCTTGTCTGCTCCCGGCATCCGCTTACAGACAAGCTGTGACCG
TCTCCGGGAGCTGCATGTGTCAGAGGTTTTCACCGTCATCACCGAAACGCGCGAGGCAGCTGCGGTAAAG
CTCATCAGCGTGGTCGTGAAGCGATTCACAGATGTCTGCCTGTTCATCCGCGTCCAGCTCGTTGAGTTTC
TCCAGAAGCGTTAATGTCTGGCTTCTGATAAAGCGGGCCATGTTAAGGGCGGTTTTTTCCTGTTTGGTCA
CTGATGCCTCCGTGTAAGGGGGATTTCTGTTCATGGGGGTAATGATACCGATGAAACGAGAGAGGATGCT
CACGATACGGGTTACTGATGATGAACATGCCCGGTTACTGGAACGTTGTGAGGGTAAACAACTGGCGGTA
TGGATGCGGCGGGACCAGAGAAAAATCACTCAGGGTCAATGCCAGCGCTTCGTTAATACAGATGTAGGTG
TTCCACAGGGTAGCCAGCAGCATCCTGCGATGCAGATCCGGAACATAATGGTGCAGGGCGCTGACTTCCG
CGTTTCCAGACTTTACGAAACACGGAAACCGAAGACCATTCATGTTGTTGCTCAGGTCGCAGACGTTTTG
CAGCAGCAGTCGCTTCACGTTCGCTCGCGTATCGGTGATTCATTCTGCTAACCAGTAAGGCAACCCCGCC
AGCCTAGCCGGGTCCTCAACGACAGGAGCACGATCATGCGCACCCGTGGCCAGGACCCAACGCTGCCCGA
GATGCGCCGCGTGCGGCTGCTGGAGATGGCGGACGCGATGGATATGTTCTGCCAAGGGTTGGTTTGCGCA
TTCACAGTTCTCCGCAAGAATTGATTGGCTCCAATTCTTGGAGTGGTGAATCCGTTAGCGAGGTGCCGCC
GGCTTCCATTCAGGTCGAGGTGGCCCGGCTCCATGCACCGCGACGCAACGCGGGGAGGCAGACAAGGTAT
AGGGCGGCGCCTACAATCCATGCCAACCCGTTCCATGTGCTCGCCGAGGCGGCATAAATCGCCGTGACGA
TCAGCGGTCCAATGATCGAAGTTAGGCTGGTAAGAGCCGCGAGCGATCCTTGAAGCTGTCCCTGATGGTC
GTCATCTACCTGCCTGGACAGCATGGCCTGCAACGCGGGCATCCCGATGCCGCCGGAAGCGAGAAGAATC
ATAATGGGGAAGGCCATCCAGCCTCGCGTCGCGAACGCCAGCAAGACGTAGCCCAGCGCGTCGGCCGCCA
TGCCGGCGATAATGGCCTGCTTCTCGCCGAAACGTTTGGTGGCGGGACCAGTGACGAAGGCTTGAGCGAG
GGCGTGCAAGATTCCGAATACCGCAAGCGACAGGCCGATCATCGTCGCGCTCCAGCGAAAGCGGTCCTCG
CCGAAAATGACCCAGAGCGCTGCCGGCACCTGTCCTACGAGTTGCATGATAAAGAAGACAGTCATAAGTG
CGGCGACGATAGTCATGCCCCGCGCCCACCGGAAGGAGCTGACTGGGTTGAAGGCTCTCAAGGGCATCGG
TCGATCGACGCTCTCCCTTATGCGACTCCTGCATTAGGAAGCAGCCCAGTAGTAGGTTGAGGCCGTTGAG
CACCGCCGCCGCAAGGAATGGTGCATGCAAGGAGATGGCGCCCAACAGTCCCCCGGCCACGGGGCCTGCC
ACCATACCCACGCCGAAACAAGCGCTCATGAGCCCGAAGTGGCGAGCCCGATCTTCCCCATCGGTGATGT
CGGCGATATAGGCGCCAGCAACCGCACCTGTGGCGCCGGTGATGCCGGCCACGATGCGTCCGGCGTAGAG
GATCG
